>Addgene plasmid #81316 | pDONR223_B2M_p.Y30H | addgene full sequence | sequence record 168404 | Addgene NGS Result
GGCAGTTCCCTACTCTCGCGTTAACGCTAGCATGGATGTTTTCCCAGTCACGACGTTGTAAAACGACGGC
CAGTCTTAAGCTCGGGCCCCAAATAATGATTTTATTTTGACTGATAGTGACCTGTTCGTTGCAACAAATT
GATGAGCAATGCTTTTTTATAATGCCAACTTTGTACAAAAAAGTTGGCATGTCTCGCTCCGTGGCCTTAG
CTGTGCTCGCGCTACTCTCTCTTTCTGGCCTGGAGGCTATCCAGCGTACTCCAAAGATTCAGGTTCACTC
ACGTCATCCAGCAGAGAATGGAAAGTCAAATTTCCTGAATTGCTATGTGTCTGGGTTTCATCCATCCGAC
ATTGAAGTTGACTTACTGAAGAATGGAGAGAGAATTGAAAAAGTGGAGCATTCAGACTTGTCTTTCAGCA
AGGACTGGTCTTTCTATCTCTTGTACTACACTGAATTCACCCCCACTGAAAAAGATGAGTATGCCTGCCG
TGTGAACCATGTGACTTTGTCACAGCCCAAGATAGTTAAGTGGGATCGAGACATGTGATTGCCAACTTTC
TTGTACAAAGTTGGCATTATAAGAAAGCATTGCTTATCAATTTGTTGCAACGAACAGGTCACTATCAGTC
AAAATAAAATCATTATTTGCCATCCAGCTGATATCCCCTATAGTGAGTCGTATTACATGGTCATAGCTGT
TTCCTGGCAGCTCTGGCCCGTGTCTCAAAATCTCTGATGTTACATTGCACAAGATAAAAATATATCATCA
TGCCTCCTCTAGACCAGCCAGGACAGAAATGCCTCGACTTCGCTGCTACCCAAGGTTGCCGGGTGACGCA
CACCGTGGAAACGGATGAAGGCACGAACCCAGTGGACATAAGCCTGTTCGGTTCGTAAGCTGTAATGCAA
GTAGCGTATGCGCTCACGCAACTGGTCCAGAACCTTGACCGAACGCAGCGGTGGTAACGGCGCAGTGGCG
GTTTTCATGGCTTGTTATGACTGTTTTTTTGGGGTACAGTCTATGCCTCGGGCATCCAAGCAGCAAGCGC
GTTACGCCGTGGGTCGATGTTTGATGTTATGGAGCAGCAACGATGTTACGCAGCAGGGCAGTCGCCCTAA
AACAAAGTTAAACATTATGAGGGAAGCGGTGATCGCCGAAGTATCGACTCAACTATCAGAGGTAGTTGGC
GTCATCGAGCGCCATCTCGAACCGACGTTGCTGGCCGTACATTTGTACGGCTCCGCAGTGGATGGCGGCC
TGAAGCCACACAGTGATATTGATTTGCTGGTTACGGTGACCGTAAGGCTTGATGAAACAACGCGGCGAGC
TTTGATCAACGACCTTTTGGAAACTTCGGCTTCCCCTGGAGAGAGCGAGATTCTCCGCGCTGTAGAAGTC
ACCATTGTTGTGCACGACGACATCATTCCGTGGCGTTATCCAGCTAAGCGCGAACTGCAATTTGGAGAAT
GGCAGCGCAATGACATTCTTGCAGGTATCTTCGAGCCAGCCACGATCGACATTGATCTGGCTATCTTGCT
GACAAAAGCAAGAGAACATAGCGTTGCCTTGGTAGGTCCAGCGGCGGAGGAACTCTTTGATCCGGTTCCT
GAACAGGATCTATTTGAGGCGCTAAATGAAACCTTAACGCTATGGAACTCGCCGCCCGACTGGGCTGGCG
ATGAGCGAAATGTAGTGCTTACGTTGTCCCGCATTTGGTACAGCGCAGTAACCGGCAAAATCGCGCCGAA
GGATGTCGCTGCCGACTGGGCAATGGAGCGCCTGCCGGCCCAGTATCAGCCCGTCATACTTGAAGCTAGA
CAGGCTTATCTTGGACAAGAAGAAGATCGCTTGGCCTCGCGCGCAGATCAGTTGGAAGAATTTGTCCACT
ACGTGAAAGGCGAGATCACCAAGGTAGTCGGCAAATAACCCTCGAGCCACCCATGACCAAAATCCCTTAA
CGTGAGTTACGCGTCGTTCCACTGAGCGTCAGACCCCGTAGAAAAGATCAAAGGATCTTCTTGAGATCCT
TTTTTTCTGCGCGTAATCTGCTGCTTGCAAACAAAAAAACCACCGCTACCAGCGGTGGTTTGTTTGCCGG
ATCAAGAGCTACCAACTCTTTTTCCGAAGGTAACTGGCTTCAGCAGAGCGCAGATACCAAATACTGTTCT
TCTAGTGTAGCCGTAGTTAGGCCACCACTTCAAGAACTCTGTAGCACCGCCTACATACCTCGCTCTGCTA
ATCCTGTTACCAGTGGCTGCTGCCAGTGGCGATAAGTCGTGTCTTACCGGGTTGGACTCAAGACGATAGT
TACCGGATAAGGCGCAGCGGTCGGGCTGAACGGGGGGTTCGTGCACACAGCCCAGCTTGGAGCGAACGAC
CTACACCGAACTGAGATACCTACAGCGTGAGCTATGAGAAAGCGCCACGCTTCCCGAAGGGAGAAAGGCG
GACAGGTATCCGGTAAGCGGCAGGGTCGGAACAGGAGAGCGCACGAGGGAGCTTCCAGGGGGAAACGCCT
GGTATCTTTATAGTCCTGTCGGGTTTCGCCACCTCTGACTTGAGCGTCGATTTTTGTGATGCTCGTCAGG
GGGGCGGAGCCTATGGAAAAACGCCAGCAACGCGGCCTTTTTACGGTTCCTGGCCTTTTGCTGGCCTTTT
GCTCACATGTTCTTTCCTGCGTTATCCCCTGATTCTGTGGATAACCGTATTACCGCCTTTGAGTGAGCTG
ATACCGCTCGCCGCAGCCGAACGACCGAGCGCAGCGAGTCAGTGAGCGAGGAAGCGGAAGAGCGCCCAAT
ACGCAAACCGCCTCTCCCCGCGCGTTGGCCGATTCATTAATGCAGCTGGCACGACAGGTTTCCCGACTGG
AAAGCGGGCAGTGAGCGCAACGCAATTAATACGCGTACCGCTAGCCAGGAAGAGTTTGTAGAAACGCAAA
AAGGCCATCCGTCAGGATGGCCTTCTGCTTAGTTTGATGCCTGGCAGTTTATGGCGGGCGTCCTGCCCGC
CACCCTCCGGGCCGTTGCTTCACAACGTTCAAATCCGCTCCCGGCGGATTTGTCCTACTCAGGAGAGCGT
TCACCGACAAACAACAGATAAAACGAAAGGCCCAGTCTTCCGACTGAGCCTTTCGTTTTATTTGATGCCT
Features (pLannotate 1.2.2; 12 found; start..end, strand, type, name):
     38..74      -  CDS            lacZα (fragment): LacZα fragment of β-galactosidase; lacZ fragment
     91..186     +  protein_bind   attL3: mutant version of attL; recombination site for the Gateway® LR reaction LR Clonase™
    189..545     +  CDS            B2M: B2MG_HUMAN - Experimental evidence at protein level: Swiss-Prot protein existence level 1. Component of the class I major histocompatibility complex (MHC). Involved in the presentation of peptide antigens to the immune system. Exogenously applied M.tuberculosis EsxA or EsxA-EsxB (or EsxA expressed in host) binds B2M and decreases its export to the cell surface (total protein levels do not change), probably leading to defects in class I antigen presentation (PubMed:25356553). From Homo sapiens (Human).
    553..648     -  protein_bind   attL3: mutant version of attL; recombination site for the Gateway® LR reaction LR Clonase™
    667..685     -  promoter       T7 promoter: promoter for bacteriophage T7 RNA polymerase
    875..898     +  promoter       Pc promoter (fragment): intI1 (promoter lies within the coding sequence); class 1 integron promoter
   1074..1130    +  CDS            GmR (fragment): gentamycin acetyltransferase; aacC1; confers resistance to gentamycin
   1137..1928    +  CDS            SmR: aminoglycoside adenylyltransferase (Murphy, 1985); aadA; confers resistance to spectinomycin and streptomycin
   2021..2609    +  rep_origin     ori: high-copy-number ColE1/pMB1/pBR322/pUC origin of replication
   2792..2884    +  CDS            lacI (fragment): lac repressor; lacI; The lac repressor binds to the lac operator to inhibit transcription in E. coli. This inhibition can be relieved by adding lactose or isopropyl-β-D-thiogalactopyranoside (IPTG).
   2939..2966    -  terminator     rrnB T2 terminator: transcription terminator T2 from the E. coli rrnB gene
   3098..3141    +  terminator     rrnB T1 terminator: Escherichia coli rrnB; transcription terminator T1 from the E. coli rrnB gene
