[The description below was written by a language model from this plasmid's Addgene catalogue record and pLannotate feature annotations shown in this document.]
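Description:
pDONR223_B2M_p.Y30H is a Gateway entry clone built on the Invitrogen pDONR223 backbone and carrying the human B2M open reading frame with a Y30H missense substitution. B2M encodes beta-2-microglobulin, the light-chain component of the class I MHC complex involved in presenting peptide antigens to the immune system. The plasmid is maintained in E. coli at high copy through a ColE1/pUC-type origin and is selected with spectinomycin through the aadA aminoglycoside adenylyltransferase gene (annotated SmR). That gene sits downstream of a class 1 integron Pc promoter fragment and a remnant of a gentamicin resistance gene. The sequenced record is 3,150 nt.

The B2M coding sequence is flanked on both sides by attL-type Gateway recombination sites. The automated annotation labels both as attL3, so the specific site identities should be treated cautiously. These sites allow the insert to be transferred by an LR Clonase reaction into any compatible destination vector. The record lists no promoter for the insert, so this is a shuttle and archive clone, not an expression construct. The only nearby promoter is a T7 promoter lying outside the recombination cassette on the opposite strand. The insert is in the "closed" configuration, with a stop codon directly after the ORF, so it yields the native C-terminus and cannot be fused to C-terminal tags supplied by a destination vector. rrnB T1 and T2 terminators are also annotated in the backbone, along with small lacZα and lacI fragments. The plasmid belongs to the Target Accelerator Plasmid Collection, a set of clones made for systematic functional testing of rare cancer-associated variants.
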