Addgene plasmid #81316: pDONR223_B2M_p.Y30H
Purpose: Gateway Donor vector containing B2M , part of the Target Accelerator Plasmid Collection.
Depositing lab: Jesse Boehm & William Hahn & David Root. Depositing organization: Broad Institute. Publication: Systematic Functional Interrogation of Rare Cancer Variants Identifies Oncogenic Alleles. Kim E, Ilic N, Shrestha Y, Zou L, Kamburov A, Zhu C, Yang X, Lubonja R, Tran N, Nguyen C, Lawrence MS, Piccioni F, Bagul M, Doench JG, Chouinard CR, Wu X, Hogstrom L, Natoli T, Tamayo P, Horn H, Corsello SM, Lage K, Root DE, Subramanian A, Golub TR, Getz G, Boehm JS, Hahn WC. Cancer Discov. 2016 Jul;6(7):714-26. doi: 10.1158/2159-8290.CD-16-0160. Epub 2016 May 4. PubMed 27147599.
Backbone
  Vector backbone: pDONR223
  Backbone manufacturer: Invitrogen
  Backbone size w/o insert (bp): 2790
  Vector type: Gateway Entry vector
Growth in bacteria
  Bacterial resistance: Spectinomycin, 50 μg/mL
  Growth temperature: 37°C
  Growth strain: DH5alpha
  Copy number: High Copy
Gene/Insert
  Gene/Insert name: B2M
  Species: H. sapiens (human)
  Mutation: Y30H
  GenBank ID: NM_004048.2
  Entrez Gene: B2M (a.k.a. IMD43)
  Promoter: None
  Cloning method: Gateway Cloning
  Sequencing primers: 5′ M13pUC-fwd; 3′ M13-Rev
Terms and licenses: Academic/Nonprofit Terms; Industry Terms: Not Available to Industry
Depositor comments: Closed state: stop codon immediately follows insert
How to cite: pDONR223_B2M_p.Y30H was a gift from Jesse Boehm & William Hahn & David Root (Addgene plasmid # 81316 ; http://n2t.net/addgene:81316 ; RRID:Addgene_81316)
