>Addgene plasmid #81316 | pDONR223_B2M_p.Y30H | depositor partial sequence | sequence record 154635 | Insert sequence
ATGTCTCGCTCCGTGGCCTTAGCTGTGCTCGCGCTACTCTCTCTTTCTGGCCTGGAGGCTATCCAGCGTA
CTCCAAAGATTCAGGTTCACTCACGTCATCCAGCAGAGAATGGAAAGTCAAATTTCCTGAATTGCTATGT
GTCTGGGTTTCATCCATCCGACATTGAAGTTGACTTACTGAAGAATGGAGAGAGAATTGAAAAAGTGGAG
CATTCAGACTTGTCTTTCAGCAAGGACTGGTCTTTCTATCTCTTGTACTACACTGAATTCACCCCCACTG
AAAAAGATGAGTATGCCTGCCGTGTGAACCATGTGACTTTGTCACAGCCCAAGATAGTTAAGTGGGATCG
AGACATG
